Addgene plasmid #117520: pICSL90005
Purpose: Level0 Golden Gate part: CDS, SpCas9-h (no stop codon)
Depositing lab: Nicola Patron. Depositing organization: Earlham Institute. Publication: Comparison of efficiency and specificity of CRISPR-associated (Cas) nucleases in plants: An expanded toolkit for precision genome engineering. Raitskin O, Schudoma C, West A, Patron NJ. PLoS One. 2019 Feb 27;14(2):e0211598. doi: 10.1371/journal.pone.0211598. eCollection 2019. PubMed 30811422.
Backbone
  Vector backbone: pAGM1287
  Vector type: CRISPR
Growth in bacteria
  Bacterial resistance: Spectinomycin, 50 μg/mL
  Growth temperature: 37°C
  Growth strain: DH5alpha
  Copy number: High Copy
Gene/Insert
  Gene/Insert name: SpCas9-h (no stop codon)
  Species: Streptococcus pyogenes
  Cloning method: Restriction Enzyme; 5′ cloning site BpiI (destroyed during cloning); 3′ cloning site BpiI (destroyed during cloning)
Terms and licenses: Academic/Nonprofit Terms; Industry Terms: Not Available to Industry
Depositor comments: Compatible with Moclo, Loop Please visit https://www.biorxiv.org/content/early/2018/09/20/422766 for BioRxiv preprint
How to cite: pICSL90005 was a gift from Nicola Patron (Addgene plasmid # 117520 ; http://n2t.net/addgene:117520 ; RRID:Addgene_117520)
