[The description below was written by a language model from this plasmid's Addgene catalogue record and the feature table of its GenBank file.]
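Description:
pICSL90005 is a Level 0 Golden Gate part plasmid built on the pAGM1287 backbone, carrying the coding sequence of Streptococcus pyogenes Cas9 ("SpCas9-h") without a stop codon. It is a 6,389 bp circular, high-copy bacterial cloning vector that replicates in E. coli from a ColE1/pUC-type origin. It is selected with spectinomycin through the aadA (SmR) aminoglycoside adenylyltransferase gene, which also confers streptomycin resistance and sits downstream of an annotated AmpR (bla) promoter. The remaining backbone annotations are standard sequencing primer binding sites.

The payload is the Cas9 open reading frame of roughly 4.1 kb, encoding the RNA-guided endonuclease that makes double-strand breaks in DNA, followed shortly by an SV40 large T antigen nuclear localization signal at the 3′ end of the part. The feature table shows no promoter, terminator or guide RNA cassette around the insert. This fits a Level 0 part, which is a standardised coding module rather than an expression unit and must be combined with regulatory parts in later assembly steps. The insert was cloned through BpiI sites that were destroyed in the process, as is usual when a part is domesticated into a Level 0 acceptor. Omitting the stop codon allows an in-frame C-terminal fusion part, such as a tag, to be joined during assembly. The depositor notes compatibility with the MoClo and Loop assembly systems. The associated publication compares the efficiency and specificity of Cas nucleases in plants, so the part is intended for building plant genome-editing constructs. The record does not explain what the "-h" suffix means.
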