LOCUS       Exported 6389 bp ds-DNA circular SYN 13-MAY-2021
DEFINITION  Level0 Golden Gate part: CDS, SpCas9-h (no stop codon).
ACCESSION   .
VERSION     .
KEYWORDS    pICSL90005
SOURCE      synthetic DNA construct
  ORGANISM  synthetic DNA construct
REFERENCE   1 (bases 1 to 6389)
  AUTHORS   Raitskin O, Schudoma C, West A, Patron NJ
  TITLE     Comparison of efficiency and specificity of CRISPR-associated (Cas)
            nucleases in plants: An expanded toolkit for precision genome
            engineering.
  JOURNAL   PLoS One. 2019 Feb 27;14(2):e0211598. doi:
            10.1371/journal.pone.0211598. eCollection 2019.
  PUBMED    30811422
REFERENCE   2 (bases 1 to 6389)
  AUTHORS   .
  TITLE     Direct Submission
  JOURNAL   Exported May 13, 2021 from SnapGene Server 1.1.58
            http://www.snapgene.com
FEATURES             Location/Qualifiers
     source          1..6389
                     /organism="synthetic DNA construct"
                     /mol_type="other DNA"
     primer_bind     complement(40..58)
                     /label=pBRforEco
                     /note="pBR322 vectors, upsteam of EcoRI site, forward
                     primer"
     promoter        126..230
                     /gene="bla"
                     /label=AmpR promoter
     CDS             452..1243
                     /codon_start=1
                     /gene="aadA"
                     /product="aminoglycoside adenylyltransferase (Murphy,
                     1985)"
                     /label=SmR
                     /note="confers resistance to spectinomycin and
                     streptomycin"
                     /translation="MREAVIAEVSTQLSEVVGVIERHLEPTLLAVHLYGSAVDGGLKPH
                     SDIDLLVTVTVRLDETTRRALINDLLETSASPGESEILRAVEVTIVVHDDIIPWRYPAK
                     RELQFGEWQRNDILAGIFEPATIDIDLAILLTKAREHSVALVGPAAEELFDPVPEQDLF
                     EALNETLTLWNSPPDWAGDERNVVLTLSRIWYSAVTGKIAPKDVAADWAMERLPAQYQP
                     VILEARQAYLGQEEDRLASRADQLEEFVHYVKGEITKVVGK"
     rep_origin      1414..2002
                     /direction=RIGHT
                     /label=ori
                     /note="high-copy-number ColE1/pMB1/pBR322/pUC origin of
                     replication"
     primer_bind     1903..1922
                     /label=pBR322ori-F
                     /note="pBR322 origin, forward primer"
     primer_bind     2156..2173
                     /label=L4440
                     /note="L4440 vector, forward primer"
     CDS             2251..6354
                     /codon_start=1
                     /product="Cas9 (Csn1) endonuclease from the Streptococcus
                     pyogenes Type II CRISPR/Cas system"
                     /label=Cas9
                     /note="generates RNA-guided double strand breaks in DNA"
                     /translation="MDKKYSIGLDIGTNSVGWAVITDEYKVPSKKFKVLGNTDRHSIKK
                     NLIGALLFDSGETAEATRLKRTARRRYTRRKNRICYLQEIFSNEMAKVDDSFFHRLEES
                     FLVEEDKKHERHPIFGNIVDEVAYHEKYPTIYHLRKKLVDSTDKADLRLIYLALAHMIK
                     FRGHFLIEGDLNPDNSDVDKLFIQLVQTYNQLFEENPINASGVDAKAILSARLSKSRRL
                     ENLIAQLPGEKKNGLFGNLIALSLGLTPNFKSNFDLAEDAKLQLSKDTYDDDLDNLLAQ
                     IGDQYADLFLAAKNLSDAILLSDILRVNTEITKAPLSASMIKRYDEHHQDLTLLKALVR
                     QQLPEKYKEIFFDQSKNGYAGYIDGGASQEEFYKFIKPILEKMDGTEELLVKLNREDLL
                     RKQRTFDNGSIPHQIHLGELHAILRRQEDFYPFLKDNREKIEKILTFRIPYYVGPLARG
                     NSRFAWMTRKSEETITPWNFEEVVDKGASAQSFIERMTNFDKNLPNEKVLPKHSLLYEY
                     FTVYNELTKVKYVTEGMRKPAFLSGEQKKAIVDLLFKTNRKVTVKQLKEDYFKKIECFD
                     SVEISGVEDRFNASLGTYHDLLKIIKDKDFLDNEENEDILEDIVLTLTLFEDREMIEER
                     LKTYAHLFDDKVMKQLKRRRYTGWGRLSRKLINGIRDKQSGKTILDFLKSDGFANRNFM
                     QLIHDDSLTFKEDIQKAQVSGQGDSLHEHIANLAGSPAIKKGILQTVKVVDELVKVMGR
                     HKPENIVIEMARENQTTQKGQKNSRERMKRIEEGIKELGSQILKEHPVENTQLQNEKLY
                     LYYLQNGRDMYVDQELDINRLSDYDVDHIVPQSFLKDDSIDNKVLTRSDKNRGKSDNVP
                     SEEVVKKMKNYWRQLLNAKLITQRKFDNLTKAERGGLSELDKAGFIKRQLVETRQITKH
                     VAQILDSRMNTKYDENDKLIREVKVITLKSKLVSDFRKDFQFYKVREINNYHHAHDAYL
                     NAVVGTALIKKYPKLESEFVYGDYKVYDVRKMIAKSEQEIGKATAKYFFYSNIMNFFKT
                     EITLANGEIRKRPLIETNGETGEIVWDKGRDFATVRKVLSMPQVNIVKKTEVQTGGFSK
                     ESILPKRNSDKLIARKKDWDPKKYGGFDSPTVAYSVLVVAKVEKGKSKKLKSVKELLGI
                     TIMERSSFEKNPIDFLEAKGYKEVKKDLIIKLPKYSLFELENGRKRMLASAGELQKGNE
                     LALPSKYVNFLYLASHYEKLKGSPEDNEQKQLFVEQHKHYLDEIIEQISEFSKRVILAD
                     ANLDKVLSAYNKHRDKPIREQAENIIHLFTLTNLGAPAAFKYFDTTIDRKRYTSTKEVL
                     DATLIHQSITGLYETRIDLSQLGGD"
     CDS             6367..6387
                     /codon_start=1
                     /product="nuclear localization signal of SV40 (simian virus
                     40) large T antigen"
                     /label=SV40 NLS
                     /translation="PKKKRKV"
ORIGIN
        1 ttcgtgagac cacgaagtgg ctcttcagtg gacgaaaggg cctcgtgata cgcctatttt
       61 tataggttaa tgtcatgata ataatggttt cttagacgtc aggtggcact tttcggggaa
      121 atgtgcgcgg aacccctatt tgtttatttt tctaaataca ttcaaatatg tatccgctca
      181 tgagacaata accctgataa atgcttcaat aatattgaaa aaggaagagt atgcgctcac
      241 gcaactggtc cagaaccttg accgaacgca gcggtggtaa cggcgcagtg gcggttttca
      301 tggcttgtta tgactgtttt tttttggggt acagtctatg cctcgggcat ccaagcagca
      361 agcgcgttac gccgtgggtc gatgtttgat gttatggagc agcaacgatg ttacgcagca
      421 gggcagtcgc cctaaaacaa agttaaacat catgagggaa gcggtgatcg ccgaagtatc
      481 gactcaacta tcagaggtag ttggcgtcat cgagcgccat ctcgaaccga cgttgctggc
      541 cgtacatttg tacggctccg cagtggatgg cggcctgaag ccacacagcg atattgattt
      601 gctggttacg gtgaccgtaa ggcttgatga aacaacgcgg cgagctttga tcaacgacct
      661 tttggaaact tcggcttccc ctggagagag cgagattctc cgcgctgtag aagtcaccat
      721 tgttgtgcac gacgacatca ttccgtggcg ttatccagct aagcgcgaac tgcaatttgg
      781 agaatggcag cgcaatgaca ttcttgcagg tatcttcgag ccagccacga tcgacattga
      841 tctggctatc ttgctgacaa aagcaagaga acatagcgtt gccttggtag gtccagcggc
      901 ggaggaactc tttgatccgg ttcctgaaca ggatctattt gaggcgctaa atgaaacctt
      961 aacgctatgg aactcgccgc ccgactgggc tggcgatgag cgaaatgtag tgcttacgtt
     1021 gtcccgcatt tggtacagcg cagtaaccgg caaaatcgcg ccgaaggatg tcgctgccga
     1081 ctgggcaatg gagcgcctgc cggcccagta tcagcccgtc atacttgaag ctagacaggc
     1141 ttatcttgga caagaagaag atcgcttggc ctcgcgcgca gatcagttgg aagaatttgt
     1201 ccattacgta aaaggcgaga tcaccaaggt agtcggcaaa taactgtcag accaagttta
     1261 ctcatatata ctttagattg atttaaaact tcatttttaa tttaaaagga tctaggtgaa
     1321 gatccttttt gataatctca tgaccaaaat cccttaacgt gagttttcgt tccactgagc
     1381 gtcagacccc gtagaaaaga tcaaaggatc ttcttgagat cctttttttc tgcgcgtaat
     1441 ctgctgcttg caaacaaaaa aaccaccgct accagcggtg gtttgtttgc cggatcaaga
     1501 gctaccaact ctttttccga aggtaactgg cttcagcaga gcgcagatac caaatactgt
     1561 tcttctagtg tagccgtagt taggccacca cttcaagaac tctgtagcac cgcctacata
     1621 cctcgctctg ctaatcctgt taccagtggc tgctgccagt ggcgataagt cgtgtcttac
     1681 cgggttggac tcaagacgat agttaccgga taaggcgcag cggtcgggct gaacgggggg
     1741 ttcgtgcaca cagcccagct tggagcgaac gacctacacc gaactgagat acctacagcg
     1801 tgagctatga gaaagcgcca cgcttcccga agggagaaag gcggacaggt atccggtaag
     1861 cggcagggtc ggaacaggag agcgcacgag ggagcttcca gggggaaacg cctggtatct
     1921 ttatagtcct gtcgggtttc gccacctctg acttgagcgt cgatttttgt gatgctcgtc
     1981 aggggggcgg agcctatgga aaaacgccag caacgcggcc tttttacggt tcctggcctt
     2041 ttgctggcct tttgctcaca tgttctttcc tgcgttatcc cctgattctg tggataaccg
     2101 tattaccgcc tttgagtgag ctgataccgc tcgccgcagc cgaacgaccg agcgcagcga
     2161 gtcagtgagc gaggaagcgg aagagcgccc aatacgcaaa ccgcctctcc ccgcgcgttg
     2221 gccgattcat taatcactct gtggtctcaa atggacaaga agtactccat tgggctcgat
     2281 atcggcacaa acagcgtcgg ctgggccgtc attacggacg agtacaaggt gccgagcaaa
     2341 aaattcaaag ttctgggcaa taccgatcgc cacagcataa agaagaacct cattggcgcc
     2401 ctcctgttcg actccgggga gacggccgaa gccacgcggc tcaaaagaac agcacggcgc
     2461 agatataccc gcagaaagaa tcggatctgc tacctgcagg agatctttag taatgagatg
     2521 gctaaggtgg atgactcttt cttccatagg ctggaggagt cctttttggt ggaggaggat
     2581 aaaaagcacg agcgccaccc aatctttggc aatatcgtgg acgaggtggc gtaccatgaa
     2641 aagtacccaa ccatatatca tctgaggaag aagcttgtag acagtactga taaggctgac
     2701 ttgcggttga tctatctcgc gctggcgcat atgatcaaat ttcggggaca cttcctcatc
     2761 gagggggacc tgaacccaga caacagcgat gtcgacaaac tctttatcca actggttcag
     2821 acttacaatc agcttttcga agagaacccg atcaacgcat ccggagttga cgccaaagca
     2881 atcctgagcg ctaggctgtc caaatcccgg cggctcgaaa acctcatcgc acagctccct
     2941 ggggagaaga agaacggcct gtttggtaat cttatcgccc tgtcactcgg gctgaccccc
     3001 aactttaaat ctaacttcga cctggccgaa gatgccaagc ttcaactgag caaagacacc
     3061 tacgatgatg atctcgacaa tctgctggcc cagatcggcg accagtacgc agaccttttt
     3121 ttggcggcaa agaacctgtc agacgccatt ctgctgagtg atattctgcg agtgaacacg
     3181 gagatcacca aagctccgct gagcgctagt atgatcaagc gctatgatga gcaccaccaa
     3241 gacttgactt tgctgaaggc ccttgtcaga cagcaactgc ctgagaagta caaggaaatt
     3301 ttcttcgatc agtctaaaaa tggctacgcc ggatacattg acggcggagc aagccaggag
     3361 gaattttaca aatttattaa gcccatcttg gaaaaaatgg acggcaccga ggagctgctg
     3421 gtaaagctta acagagaaga tctgttgcgc aaacagcgca ctttcgacaa tggaagcatc
     3481 ccccaccaga ttcacctggg cgaactgcac gctatcctca ggcggcaaga ggatttctac
     3541 ccctttttga aagataacag ggaaaagatt gagaaaatcc tcacatttcg gataccctac
     3601 tatgtaggcc ccctcgcccg gggaaattcc agattcgcgt ggatgactcg caaatcagaa
     3661 gagactatca ctccctggaa cttcgaggaa gtcgtggata agggggcctc tgcccagtcc
     3721 ttcatcgaaa ggatgactaa ctttgataaa aatctgccta acgaaaaggt gcttcctaaa
     3781 cactctctgc tgtacgagta cttcacagtt tataacgagc tcaccaaggt caaatacgtc
     3841 acagaaggga tgagaaagcc agcattcctg tctggagagc agaagaaagc tatcgtggac
     3901 ctcctcttca agacgaaccg gaaagttacc gtgaaacagc tcaaagaaga ttatttcaaa
     3961 aagattgaat gtttcgactc tgttgaaatc agcggagtgg aggatcgctt caacgcatcc
     4021 ctgggaacgt atcacgatct cctgaaaatc attaaagaca aggacttcct ggacaatgag
     4081 gagaacgagg acattcttga ggacattgtc ctcaccctta cgttgtttga agatagggag
     4141 atgattgaag aacgcttgaa aacttacgct catctcttcg acgacaaagt catgaaacag
     4201 ctcaagaggc gccgatatac aggatggggg cggctgtcaa gaaaactgat caatgggatc
     4261 cgagacaagc agagtggaaa gacaatcctg gattttctta agtccgatgg atttgccaac
     4321 cggaacttca tgcagttgat ccatgatgac tctctcacct ttaaggagga catccagaaa
     4381 gcacaagttt ctggccaggg ggacagtctc cacgagcaca tcgctaatct tgcaggtagc
     4441 ccagctatca aaaagggaat actgcagacc gttaaggtcg tggatgaact cgtcaaagta
     4501 atgggaaggc ataagcccga gaatatcgtt atcgagatgg cccgagagaa ccaaactacc
     4561 cagaagggac agaagaacag tagggaaagg atgaagagga ttgaagaggg tataaaagaa
     4621 ctggggtccc aaatccttaa ggaacaccca gttgaaaaca cccagcttca gaatgagaag
     4681 ctctacctgt actacctgca gaacggcagg gacatgtacg tggatcagga actggacatc
     4741 aatcggctct ccgactacga cgtggatcat atcgtgcccc agtcttttct caaagatgat
     4801 tctattgata ataaagtgtt gacaagatcc gataaaaata gagggaagag tgataacgtc
     4861 ccctcagaag aagttgtcaa gaaaatgaaa aattattggc ggcagctgct gaacgccaaa
     4921 ctgatcacac aacggaagtt cgataatctg actaaggctg aacgaggtgg cctgtctgag
     4981 ttggataaag ccggcttcat caaaaggcag cttgttgaga cacgccagat caccaagcac
     5041 gtggcccaaa ttctcgattc acgcatgaac accaagtacg atgaaaatga caaactgatt
     5101 cgagaggtga aagttattac tctgaagtct aagctggttt cagatttcag aaaggacttt
     5161 cagttttata aggtgagaga gatcaacaat taccaccatg cgcatgatgc ctacctgaat
     5221 gcagtggtag gcactgcact tatcaaaaaa tatcccaagc ttgaatctga atttgtttac
     5281 ggagactata aagtgtacga tgttaggaaa atgatcgcaa agtctgagca ggaaataggc
     5341 aaggccaccg ctaagtactt cttttacagc aatattatga attttttcaa gaccgagatt
     5401 acactggcca atggagagat tcggaagcga ccacttatcg aaacaaacgg agaaacagga
     5461 gaaatcgtgt gggacaaggg tagggatttc gcgacagtcc ggaaggtcct gtccatgccg
     5521 caggtgaaca tcgttaaaaa gaccgaagta cagaccggag gcttctccaa ggaaagtatc
     5581 ctcccgaaaa ggaacagcga caagctgatc gcacgcaaaa aagattggga ccccaagaaa
     5641 tacggcggat tcgattctcc tacagtcgct tacagtgtac tggttgtggc caaagtggag
     5701 aaagggaagt ctaaaaaact caaaagcgtc aaggaactgc tgggcatcac aatcatggag
     5761 cgatcaagct tcgaaaaaaa ccccatcgac tttctcgagg cgaaaggata taaagaggtc
     5821 aaaaaagacc tcatcattaa gcttcccaag tactctctct ttgagcttga aaacggccgg
     5881 aaacgaatgc tcgctagtgc gggcgagctg cagaaaggta acgagctggc actgccctct
     5941 aaatacgtta atttcttgta tctggccagc cactatgaaa agctcaaagg atctcccgaa
     6001 gataatgagc agaagcagct gttcgtggaa caacacaaac actaccttga tgagatcatc
     6061 gagcaaataa gcgaattctc caaaagagtg atcctcgccg acgctaacct cgataaggtg
     6121 ctttctgctt acaataagca cagggataag cccatcaggg agcaggcaga aaacattatc
     6181 cacttgttta ctctgaccaa cttgggcgcg cctgcagcct tcaagtactt cgacaccacc
     6241 atagacagaa agcggtacac ctctacaaag gaggtcctgg acgccacact gattcatcag
     6301 tcaattacgg ggctctatga aacaagaatc gacctctctc agctcggtgg agacagcagg
     6361 gctgacccca agaagaagag gaaggtggg
//
